Addgene plasmid #103722: LSB-hsa-miR-7-1-3p
Purpose: Used to sense miRNA activity using fluorescence based tools. hsa-miR-7-1-3p target in 3' UTR of of mKate. miRNA activity can be measured by the repression of mKate2 relative to EBFP2 fluorescent proteins . Plasmid is inherently unstable; please see Depositor Comments
Depositing lab: Ron Weiss. Depositing organization: Massachusetts Institute of Technology. Publication: A mixed antagonistic/synergistic miRNA repression model enables accurate predictions of multi-input miRNA sensor activity. Gam JJ, Babb J, Weiss R. Nat Commun. 2018 Jun 22;9(1):2430. doi: 10.1038/s41467-018-04575-0. PubMed 29934631.
Backbone
  Vector backbone: Low Sensor Backbone (LSB)
  Vector type: Mammalian Expression, Synthetic Biology
Growth in bacteria
  Bacterial resistance: Ampicillin and Kanamycin, 100 & 50 μg/mL
  Growth temperature: 30°C
  Growth strain: NEB Stable
  Copy number: High Copy
Gene/Insert
  Gene/Insert name: hsa-miR-7-1-3p target
  Species: H. sapiens (human)
  Promoter: EF-1a
  Cloning method: Gibson Cloning
Terms and licenses: Academic/Nonprofit Terms; Industry Terms: Not Available to Industry
Depositor comments: Please note that this plasmid is inherently unstable due to a repeating poly A element. We recommend performing a diagnostic digest on multiple colonies upon receipt. The depositors would like to note the presence of several discrepancies between the depositor sequence and physical plasmid sequence. In particular, the sequences upstream and downstream of the puromycin coding region have 10 bp insertions which do not affect the ability to perform puromycin selection. The sequences for those regions within the physical plasmids are as follows: Upstream of Puro: GAATTCGACCGCCTGTCTCAAGGTGCCACC; Downstream of Puro: GCTTTGAGACTACGCGTGAATTCACTCCTC. Please contact if you are interested in this plasmid prior to placing an order.
How to cite: LSB-hsa-miR-7-1-3p was a gift from Ron Weiss (Addgene plasmid # 103722 ; http://n2t.net/addgene:103722 ; RRID:Addgene_103722)
