[The description below was written by a language model from this plasmid's Addgene catalogue record and pLannotate feature annotations shown in this document.]
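Description:
LSB-hsa-miR-7-1-3p is an 11,043 nt mammalian expression and synthetic-biology plasmid built on the Low Sensor Backbone (LSB) and designed as a two-colour fluorescent sensor of microRNA activity. It replicates in E. coli from a high-copy ColE1/pUC-type origin and carries both an ampicillin resistance gene (β-lactamase with its own promoter) and a kanamycin resistance gene (aph(3')-Ia), matching the dual selection listed in the record. A remnant of lac promoter/operator sequence is also present in the backbone.

The payload consists of two parallel transcription units. Each is driven by the human EF-1α core promoter with its intron A, flanked by Gateway attB4/attB1/attB2 scars that reflect modular assembly, and terminated by a rabbit β-globin polyadenylation region. One unit expresses the red fluorescent protein mKate2 and, according to the catalogue entry, carries the target site for human miR-7-1-3p in its 3' UTR. The site itself is not annotated in the feature table, but would fall in the interval between the mKate2 cassette's attB2 site and the β-globin sequence. The second unit expresses EBFP2 without a target site and acts as an internal reference. When miR-7-1-3p is active in a transfected cell, mKate2 output is repressed relative to EBFP2, so the red-to-blue ratio gives a measure of miRNA activity that is normalised for plasmid dosage. A puromycin N-acetyltransferase gene with a third β-globin poly(A) allows puromycin selection in mammalian cells, although no promoter is annotated for it.

The depositor warns that the repeated poly(A) elements make the plasmid inherently unstable. Short insertions flanking the puromycin coding region also differ between the deposited sequence and the physical plasmid, reportedly without affecting selection.
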