Features (pLannotate 1.2.2; 28 found; start..end, strand, type, name):
     87..675     -  rep_origin     ori: high-copy-number ColE1/pMB1/pBR322/pUC origin of replication
    846..1706    -  CDS            AmpR: β-lactamase; bla; confers resistance to ampicillin, carbenicillin, and related antibiotics
   1707..1778    -  promoter       AmpR promoter: bla
   1857..2456    +  CDS            PuroR: puromycin N-acetyltransferase; pac from Streptomyces alboniger; confers resistance to puromycin
   2461..2541    +  CDS            HBB (fragment): HBB_PONPY - Experimental evidence at transcript level: Swiss-Prot protein existence level 2. Involved in oxygen transport from the lung to the various peripheral tissues. From Pongo pygmaeus (Bornean orangutan).
   2612..2667    +  polyA_signal   β-globin poly(A) signal: rabbit β-globin polyadenylation signal (Gil and Proudfoot, 1987)
   3646..3666    +  protein_bind   attB4: mutant version of attB; core recombination site for the Gateway® BP reaction BP Clonase™
   3734..3945    +  promoter       EF-1α core promoter: core promoter for human elongation factor EF-1α
   3946..4884    +  intron         EF-1α intron A: intron upstream of the start codon of human EF-1α
   4911..4931    +  protein_bind   attB1: mutant version of attB; core recombination site for the Gateway® BP reaction BP Clonase™
   4951..5646    +  CDS            mKate2: mKate2 is a basic (constitutively fluorescent) red fluorescent protein published in 2009, derived from Entacmaea quadricolor. It is reported to be a rapidly-maturing monomer with moderate acid sensitivity.
   5666..5690    -  protein_bind   attB2: mutant version of attB; recombination site for the Gateway® BP reaction BP Clonase™
   5834..5908    +  CDS            HBB (fragment): HBB_PONPY - Experimental evidence at transcript level: Swiss-Prot protein existence level 2. Involved in oxygen transport from the lung to the various peripheral tissues. From Pongo pygmaeus (Bornean orangutan).
   5979..6034    +  polyA_signal   β-globin poly(A) signal: rabbit β-globin polyadenylation signal (Gil and Proudfoot, 1987)
   6418..6443    +  misc_feature   SA: splice acceptor site
   7115..7135    +  protein_bind   attB4: mutant version of attB; core recombination site for the Gateway® BP reaction BP Clonase™
   7203..7414    +  promoter       EF-1α core promoter: core promoter for human elongation factor EF-1α
   7415..8353    +  intron         EF-1α intron A: intron upstream of the start codon of human EF-1α
   8380..8400    +  protein_bind   attB1: mutant version of attB; core recombination site for the Gateway® BP reaction BP Clonase™
   8411..9127    +  CDS            EBFP2: EBFP2 is a basic (constitutively fluorescent) blue fluorescent protein published in 2007, derived from Aequorea victoria. It is reported to be a rapidly-maturing monomer with moderate acid sensitivity.
   9135..9159    -  protein_bind   attB2: mutant version of attB; recombination site for the Gateway® BP reaction BP Clonase™
   9163..9243    +  CDS            HBB (fragment): HBB_PONPY - Experimental evidence at transcript level: Swiss-Prot protein existence level 2. Involved in oxygen transport from the lung to the various peripheral tissues. From Pongo pygmaeus (Bornean orangutan).
   9314..9369    +  polyA_signal   β-globin poly(A) signal: rabbit β-globin polyadenylation signal (Gil and Proudfoot, 1987)
   9752..9774    -  protein_bind   lac operator (fragment): The lac repressor binds to the lac operator to inhibit transcription in E. coli. This inhibition can be relieved by adding lactose or isopropyl-β-D-thiogalactopyranoside (IPTG). lac repressor encoded by lacI
   9778..9808    -  promoter       lac promoter: promoter for the E. coli lac operon
   9823..9844    -  protein_bind   CAP binding site: CAP binding activates transcription in the presence of cAMP. E. coli catabolite activator protein
   9857..9896    -  CDS            lacI (fragment): lac repressor; lacI; The lac repressor binds to the lac operator to inhibit transcription in E. coli. This inhibition can be relieved by adding lactose or isopropyl-β-D-thiogalactopyranoside (IPTG).
  10069..10878   +  CDS            KanR: aminoglycoside phosphotransferase; aph(3')-Ia; confers resistance to kanamycin in bacteria or G418 (Geneticin®) in eukaryotes
>Addgene plasmid #103722 | LSB-hsa-miR-7-1-3p | depositor full sequence | sequence record 196492 | Full Sequence
AATTGAGGGGATAACGCAGGAAAGAACATGTGAGCAAAAGGCCAGCAAAAGGCCAGGAACCGTAAAAAGG
CCGCGTTGCTGGCGTTTTTCCATAGGCTCCGCCCCCCTGACGAGCATCACAAAAATCGACGCTCAAGTCA
GAGGTGGCGAAACCCGACAGGACTATAAAGATACCAGGCGTTTCCCCCTGGAAGCTCCCTCGTGCGCTCT
CCTGTTCCGACCCTGCCGCTTACCGGATACCTGTCCGCCTTTCTCCCTTCGGGAAGCGTGGCGCTTTCTC
ATAGCTCACGCTGTAGGTATCTCAGTTCGGTGTAGGTCGTTCGCTCCAAGCTGGGCTGTGTGCACGAACC
CCCCGTTCAGCCCGACCGCTGCGCCTTATCCGGTAACTATCGTCTTGAGTCCAACCCGGTAAGACACGAC
TTATCGCCACTGGCAGCAGCCACTGGTAACAGGATTAGCAGAGCGAGGTATGTAGGCGGTGCTACAGAGT
TCTTGAAGTGGTGGCCTAACTACGGCTACACTAGAAGAACAGTATTTGGTATCTGCGCTCTGCTGAAGCC
AGTTACCTTCGGAAAAAGAGTTGGTAGCTCTTGATCCGGCAAACAAACCACCGCTGGTAGCGGTGGTTTT
TTTGTTTGCAAGCAGCAGATTACGCGCAGAAAAAAAGGATCTCAAGAAGATCCTTTGATCTTTTCTACGG
GGTCTGACGCTCAGTGGAACGAAAACTCACGTTAAGGGATTTTGGTCATGAGATTATCAAAAAGGATCTT
CACCTAGATCCTTTTAAATTAAAAATGAAGTTTTAAATCAATCTAAAGTATATATGAGTAAACTTGGTCT
GACAGTTACCAATGCTTAATCAGTGAGGCACCTATCTCAGCGATCTGTCTATTTCGTTCATCCATAGTTG
CCTGACTCCCCGTCGTGTAGATAACTACGATACGGGAGGGCTTACCATCTGGCCCCAGTGCTGCAATGAT
ACCGCGAGAACCACGCTCACCGGCTCCAGATTTATCAGCAATAAACCAGCCAGCCGGAAGGGCCGAGCGC
AGAAGTGGTCCTGCAACTTTATCCGCCTCCATCCAGTCTATTAATTGTTGCCGGGAAGCTAGAGTAAGTA
GTTCGCCAGTTAATAGTTTGCGCAACGTTGTTGCCATTGCTACAGGCATCGTGGTGTCACGCTCGTCGTT
TGGTATGGCTTCATTCAGCTCCGGTTCCCAACGATCAAGGCGAGTTACATGATCCCCCATGTTGTGCAAA
AAAGCGGTTAGCTCCTTCGGTCCTCCGATCGTTGTCAGAAGTAAGTTGGCCGCAGTGTTATCACTCATGG
TTATGGCAGCACTGCATAATTCTCTTACTGTCATGCCATCCGTAAGATGCTTTTCTGTGACTGGTGAGTA
CTCAACCAAGTCATTCTGAGAATAGTGTATGCGGCGACCGAGTTGCTCTTGCCCGGCGTCAATACGGGAT
AATACCGCGCCACATAGCAGAACTTTAAAAGTGCTCATCATTGGAAAACGTTCTTCGGGGCGAAAACTCT
CAAGGATCTTACCGCTGTTGAGATCCAGTTCGATGTAACCCACTCGTGCACCCAACTGATCTTCAGCATC
TTTTACTTTCACCAGCGTTTCTGGGTGAGCAAAAACAGGAAGGCAAAATGCCGCAAAAAAGGGAATAAGG
GCGACACGGAAATGTTGAATACTCATACTCTTCCTTTTTCAATATTATTGAAGCATTTATCAGGGTTATT
GTCTCATGAGCGGATACATATTTGAATGTAGCTCCGAATTTCTCGAGGGCTTGTCGACGACGGCGGTCTC
CGTCGTCAGGATCATGAATTCGACCCGCCTGCCACCATGACCGAGTACAAGCCCACGGTGCGCCTCGCCA
CCCGCGACGACGTCCCCCGGGCCGTACGCACCCTCGCCGCCGCGTTCGCCGACTACCCCGCCACGCGCCA
CACCGTCGACCCGGACCGCCACATCGAGCGGGTCACCGAGCTGCAAGAACTCTTCCTCACGCGCGTCGGG
CTCGACATCGGCAAGGTGTGGGTCGCGGACGACGGCGCCGCGGTGGCGGTCTGGACCACGCCGGAGAGCG
TCGAAGCGGGGGCGGTGTTCGCCGAGATCGGCCCGCGCATGGCCGAGTTGAGCGGTTCCCGGCTGGCCGC
GCAGCAACAGATGGAAGGCCTCCTGGCGCCGCACCGGCCCAAGGAGCCCGCGTGGTTCCTGGCCACCGTC
GGCGTCTCGCCCGACCACCAGGGCAAGGGTCTGGGCAGCGCCGTCGTGCTCCCCGGAGTGGAGGCGGCCG
AGCGCGCCGGGGTGCCCGCCTTCCTGGAGACATCCGCGCCCCGCAACCTCCCCTTCTACGAGCGGCTCGG
CTTCACCGTCACCGCCGACGTCGAGGTGCCCGAAGGACCGCGCACCTGGTGCATGACCCGCAAGCCCGGT
GCCTGATACGCGTGAATTCACTCCTCAGGTGCAGGCTGCCTATCAGAAGGTGGTGGCTGGTGTGGCCAAT
GCCCTGGCTCACAAATACCACTGAGATCTTTTTCCCTCTGCCAAAAATTATGGGGACATCATGAAGCCCC
TTGAGCATCTGACTTCTGGCTAATAAAGGAAATTTATTTTCATTGCAATAGTGTGTTGGAATTTTTTGTG
TCTCTCACTCGGAAGGACATATGGGAGGGCAAATCATTTAAAACATCAGAATGAGTATTTGGTTTAGAGT
TTGGCAACATATGCCCATATGCTGGCTGCCATGAACAAAGGTTGGCTATAAAGAGGTCATCAGTATATGA
AACAGCCCCCTGCTGTCCATTCCTTATTCCATAGAAAAGCCTTGACTTGAGGTTAGATTTTTTTTATATT
TTGTTTTGTGTTATTTTTTTCTTTAACATCCCTAAAATTTTCCTTACATGTTTTACTAGCCAGATTTTTC
CTCCTCTCCTGACTACTCCCAGTCATAGCTGTCCCTCTTCTCTTATGGAGATCCCTCGACCTGCAGCCCA
AGCTTGAATTCTCTAGAATTACCCTGTTATCCCTATGCTTGGTTTACCGAGCTCTTATTGGTTTTCAAAC
TTCATTGACTGTGCCCAACGCGCCTGGGAGCTCACGGGGACAGCCCCCCCCCAAAGCCCCCAGGGATGTA
ATTACGTCCCTCCCCCGCTAGGGGGCAGCAGCGAGCCGCCCGGGGCTCCGCTCCGGTCCGGCGCTCCCCC
CGCATCCCCGAGCCGGCAGCGTGCGGGGACAGCCCGGGCACGGGGAAGGTGGCACGGGATCGCTTTCCTC
TGAACGCTTCTCGCTGCTCTTTGAGCCTGCAGACACCTGGGGGGATACGGGGAAAAAGCTAGGCTGAAAG
ACCGGTTCTTAGAATGACACGCGCCTGGGAGCTCACGGGGACAGCCCCCCCCCAAAGCCCCCAGGGATGT
AATTACGTCCCTCCCCCGCTAGGGGGCAGCAGCGAGCCGCCCGGGGCTCCGCTCCGGTCCGGCGCTCCCC
CCGCATCCCCGAGCCGGCAGCGTGCGGGGACAGCCCGGGCACGGGGAAGGTGGCACGGGATCGCTTTCCT
CTGAACGCTTCTCGCTGCTCTTTGAGCCTGCAGACACCTGGGGGGATACGGGGAAAAAGCTAACTTCTGA
GACGACAACTTTGTATAGAAAAGTTGGCTCCGAATTCGCCCTTGACAGCAGAGATCCAGTTTGGTTAATT
AATTGGCTCCGGTGCCCGTCAGTGGGCAGAGCGCACATCGCCCACAGTCCCCGAGAAGTTGTGGGGAGGG
GTCGGCAATTGAACCGGTGCCTAGAGAAGGTGGCGCGGGGTAAACTGGGAAAGTGATGTCGTGTACTGGC
TCCGCCTTTTTCCCGAGGGTGGGGGAGAACCGTATATAAGTGCAGTAGTCGCCGTGAACGTTCTTTTTCG
CAACGGGTTTGCCGCCAGAACACAGGTAAGTGCCGTGTGTGGTTCCCGCGGGCCTGGCCTCTTTACGGGT
TATGGCCCTTGCGTGCCTTGAATTACTTCCACCTGGCTGCAGTACGTGATTCTTGATCCCGAGCTTCGGG
TTGGAAGTGGGTGGGAGAGTTCGAGGCCTTGCGCTTAAGGAGCCCCTTCGCCTCGTGCTTGAGTTGAGGC
CTGGCCTGGGCGCTGGGGCCGCCGCGTGCGAATCTGGTGGCACCTTCGCGCCTGTCTCGCTGCTTTCGAT
AAGTCTCTAGCCATTTAAAATTTTTGATGACCTGCTGCGACGCTTTTTTTCTGGCAAGATAGTCTTGTAA
ATGCGGGCCAAGATCTGCACACTGGTATTTCGGTTTTTGGGGCCGCGGGCGGCGACGGGGCCCGTGCGTC
CCAGCGCACATGTTCGGCGAGGCGGGGCCTGCGAGCGCGGCCACCGAGAATCGGACGGGGGTAGTCTCAA
GCTGGCCGGCCTGCTCTGGTGCCTGGCCTCGCGCCGCCGTGTATCGCCCCGCCCTGGGCGGCAAGGCTGG
CCCGGTCGGCACCAGTTGCGTGAGCGGAAAGATGGCCGCTTCCCGGCCCTGCTGCAGGGAGCTCAAAATG
GAGGACGCGGCGCTCGGGAGAGCGGGCGGGTGAGTCACCCACACAAAGGAAAAGGGCCTTTCCGTCCTCA
GCCGTCGCTTCATGTGACTCCACGGAGTACCGGGCGCCGTCCAGGCACCTCGATTAGTTCTCGAGCTTTT
GGAGTACGTCGTCTTTAGGTTGGGGGGAGGGGTTTTATGCGATGGAGTTTCCCCACACTGAGTGGGTGGA
GACTGAAGTTAGGCCAGCTTGGCACTTGATGTAATTCTCCTTGGAATTTGCCCTTTTTGAGTTTGGATCT
TGGTTCATTCTCAAGCCTCAGACAGTGGTTCAAAGTTTTTTTCTTCCATTTCAGGTGTCGTGAGAAGGGC
GAATTCGACCCAAGTTTGTACAAAAAAGCAGGCTGGATCCAGGTGCCACCATGGTGAGCGAGCTGATTAA
GGAGAACATGCACATGAAGCTGTACATGGAGGGCACCGTGAACAACCACCACTTCAAGTGCACATCCGAG
GGCGAAGGCAAGCCCTACGAGGGCACCCAGACCATGAGAATCAAGGCGGTCGAGGGCGGCCCTCTCCCCT
TCGCCTTCGACATCCTGGCTACCAGCTTCATGTACGGCAGCAAAACCTTCATCAACCACACCCAGGGCAT
CCCCGACTTCTTTAAGCAGTCCTTCCCCGAGGGCTTCACATGGGAGAGAGTCACCACATACGAAGATGGG
GGCGTGCTGACCGCTACCCAGGACACCAGCCTCCAGGACGGCTGCCTCATCTACAACGTCAAGATCAGAG
GGGTGAACTTCCCATCCAACGGCCCTGTGATGCAGAAGAAAACACTCGGCTGGGAGGCCTCCACCGAGAC
ACTGTACCCCGCTGACGGCGGCCTGGAAGGCAGAGCCGACATGGCCCTGAAGCTCGTGGGCGGGGGCCAC
CTGATCTGCAACCTTAAGACCACATACAGATCCAAGAAACCCGCTAAGAACCTCAAGATGCCCGGCGTCT
ACTATGTGGACAGGAGACTGGAAAGAATCAAGGAGGCCGACAAAGAGACATACGTCGAGCAGCACGAGGT
GGCTGTGGCCAGATACTGCGACCTCCCTAGCAAACTGGGGCACAAACTTAATTGAGAATTCTACCACCCA
GCTTTCTTGTACAAAGTGGTACGTCTCAAGACCAGAGGTCTCTGCTTTGTAACACTATGGCAGACTGTGA
TTTGTTGTATGGCAGACTGTGATTTGTTGTATGGCAGACTGTGATTTGTTGTATGGCAGACTGTGATTTG
TTGCAACCAGAAGAGACCTGTGCTTCACTCCTCAGGTGCAGGCTGCCTATCAGAAGGTGGTGGCTGGTGT
GGCCAATGCCCTGGCTCACAAATACCACTGAGATCTTTTTCCCTCTGCCAAAAATTATGGGGACATCATG
AAGCCCCTTGAGCATCTGACTTCTGGCTAATAAAGGAAATTTATTTTCATTGCAATAGTGTGTTGGAATT
TTTTGTGTCTCTCACTCGGAAGGACATATGGGAGGGCAAATCATTTAAAACATCAGAATGAGTATTTGGT
TTAGAGTTTGGCAACATATGCCCATATGCTGGCTGCCATGAACAAAGGTTGGCTATAAAGAGGTCATCAG
TATATGAAACAGCCCCCTGCTGTCCATTCCTTATTCCATAGAAAAGCCTTGACTTGAGGTTAGATTTTTT
TTATATTTTGTTTTGTGTTATTTTTTTCTTTAACATCCCTAAAATTTTCCTTACATGTTTTACTAGCCAG
ATTTTTCCTCCTCTCCTGACTACTCCCAGTCATAGCTGTCCCTCTTCTCTTATGGAGATCCCGAGCGGTG
CGTTTTTATGCTTGTAGTATTGTATAATGTTTTTAAGATCCAAGCTTCTGACCTCTTCTCTTCCTCCCAC
AGGGCCTCGAGACAATTGCATCGATGGTACCAGTGAAAGTCTGCAATGAATTCGAGTTGGCGCGCCTGTC
ATTCTAAATCTCTCTTTCAGCCTAAAGCTTTTTCCCCGTATCCCCCCAGGTGTCTGCAGGCTCAAAGAGC
AGCGAGAAGCGTTCAGAGGAAAGCGATCCCGTGCCACCTTCCCCGTGCCCGGGCTGTCCCCGCACGCTGC
CGGCTCGGGGATGCGGGGGGAGCGCCGGACCGGAGCGGAGCCCCGGGCGGCTCGCTGCTGCCCCCTAGCG
GGGGAGGGACGTAATTACATCCCTGGGGGCTTTGGGAGGGGGCTGTCCCCGTGAGCTCCCAGGCGCGCCT
GTCATTCTAAATCTCTCTTTCAGCCTAAAGCTTTTTCCCCGTATCCCCCCAGGTGTCTGCAGGCTCAAAG
AGCAGCGAGAAGCGTTCAGAGGAAAGCGATCCCGTGCCACCTTCCCCGTGCCCGGGCTGTCCCCGCACGC
TGCCGGCTCGGGGATGCGGGGGGAGCGCCGGACCGGAGCGGAGCCCCGGGCGGCTCGCTGCTGCCCCCTA
GCGGGGGAGGGACGTAATTACATCCCTGGGGGCTTTGGGGGGGGGCTGTCCCCGTGAGCTCCCAGGCGCG
CCAACTCGGTACCGTATCGATGTCGACGTTAACGCTAGTGATATCAACTTTGTATAGAAAAGTTGGCTCC
GAATTCGCCCTTGACAGCAGAGATCCAGTTTGGTTAATTAATTGGCTCCGGTGCCCGTCAGTGGGCAGAG
CGCACATCGCCCACAGTCCCCGAGAAGTTGTGGGGAGGGGTCGGCAATTGAACCGGTGCCTAGAGAAGGT
GGCGCGGGGTAAACTGGGAAAGTGATGTCGTGTACTGGCTCCGCCTTTTTCCCGAGGGTGGGGGAGAACC
GTATATAAGTGCAGTAGTCGCCGTGAACGTTCTTTTTCGCAACGGGTTTGCCGCCAGAACACAGGTAAGT
GCCGTGTGTGGTTCCCGCGGGCCTGGCCTCTTTACGGGTTATGGCCCTTGCGTGCCTTGAATTACTTCCA
CCTGGCTGCAGTACGTGATTCTTGATCCCGAGCTTCGGGTTGGAAGTGGGTGGGAGAGTTCGAGGCCTTG
CGCTTAAGGAGCCCCTTCGCCTCGTGCTTGAGTTGAGGCCTGGCCTGGGCGCTGGGGCCGCCGCGTGCGA
ATCTGGTGGCACCTTCGCGCCTGTCTCGCTGCTTTCGATAAGTCTCTAGCCATTTAAAATTTTTGATGAC
CTGCTGCGACGCTTTTTTTCTGGCAAGATAGTCTTGTAAATGCGGGCCAAGATCTGCACACTGGTATTTC
GGTTTTTGGGGCCGCGGGCGGCGACGGGGCCCGTGCGTCCCAGCGCACATGTTCGGCGAGGCGGGGCCTG
CGAGCGCGGCCACCGAGAATCGGACGGGGGTAGTCTCAAGCTGGCCGGCCTGCTCTGGTGCCTGGCCTCG
CGCCGCCGTGTATCGCCCCGCCCTGGGCGGCAAGGCTGGCCCGGTCGGCACCAGTTGCGTGAGCGGAAAG
ATGGCCGCTTCCCGGCCCTGCTGCAGGGAGCTCAAAATGGAGGACGCGGCGCTCGGGAGAGCGGGCGGGT
GAGTCACCCACACAAAGGAAAAGGGCCTTTCCGTCCTCAGCCGTCGCTTCATGTGACTCCACGGAGTACC
GGGCGCCGTCCAGGCACCTCGATTAGTTCTCGAGCTTTTGGAGTACGTCGTCTTTAGGTTGGGGGGAGGG
GTTTTATGCGATGGAGTTTCCCCACACTGAGTGGGTGGAGACTGAAGTTAGGCCAGCTTGGCACTTGATG
TAATTCTCCTTGGAATTTGCCCTTTTTGAGTTTGGATCTTGGTTCATTCTCAAGCCTCAGACAGTGGTTC
AAAGTTTTTTTCTTCCATTTCAGGTGTCGTGAGAAGGGCGAATTCGACCCAAGTTTGTACAAAAAAGCAG
GCTCGCCACCATGGTGAGCAAGGGCGAGGAGCTGTTCACCGGGGTGGTGCCCATCCTGGTCGAGCTGGAC
GGCGACGTAAACGGCCACAAGTTCAGCGTGAGGGGCGAGGGCGAGGGCGATGCCACCAACGGCAAGCTGA
CCCTGAAGTTCATCTGCACCACCGGCAAGCTGCCCGTGCCCTGGCCCACCCTCGTGACCACCCTGAGCCA
CGGCGTGCAGTGCTTCGCCCGCTACCCCGACCACATGAAGCAGCACGACTTCTTCAAGTCCGCCATGCCC
GAAGGCTACGTCCAGGAGCGCACCATCTTCTTCAAGGACGACGGCACCTACAAGACCCGCGCCGAGGTGA
AGTTCGAGGGCGACACCCTAGTGAACCGCATCGAGCTGAAGGGCGTCGACTTCAAGGAGGACGGCAACAT
CCTGGGGCACAAGCTGGAGTACAACTTCAACAGCCACAACATCTATATCATGGCCGTCAAGCAGAAGAAC
GGCATCAAGGTGAACTTCAAGATCCGCCACAACGTGGAGGACGGCAGCGTGCAGCTCGCCGACCACTACC
AGCAGAACACCCCCATCGGCGACGGCCCCGTGCTGCTGCCCGACAGCCACTACCTGAGCACCCAGTCCGT
GCTGAGCAAAGACCCCAACGAGAAGCGCGATCACATGGTCCTGCTGGAGTTCCGCACCGCCGCCGGGATC
ACTCTCGGCATGGACGAGCTGTACAAGTAATACCACCCAGCTTTCTTGTACAAAGTGGTACGCGTGAATT
CACTCCTCAGGTGCAGGCTGCCTATCAGAAGGTGGTGGCTGGTGTGGCCAATGCCCTGGCTCACAAATAC
CACTGAGATCTTTTTCCCTCTGCCAAAAATTATGGGGACATCATGAAGCCCCTTGAGCATCTGACTTCTG
GCTAATAAAGGAAATTTATTTTCATTGCAATAGTGTGTTGGAATTTTTTGTGTCTCTCACTCGGAAGGAC
ATATGGGAGGGCAAATCATTTAAAACATCAGAATGAGTATTTGGTTTAGAGTTTGGCAACATATGCCCAT
ATGCTGGCTGCCATGAACAAAGGTTGGCTATAAAGAGGTCATCAGTATATGAAACAGCCCCCTGCTGTCC
ATTCCTTATTCCATAGAAAAGCCTTGACTTGAGGTTAGATTTTTTTTATATTTTGTTTTGTGTTATTTTT
TTCTTTAACATCCCTAAAATTTTCCTTACATGTTTTACTAGCCAGATTTTTCCTCCTCTCCTGACTACTC
CCAGTCATAGCTGTCCCTCTTCTCTTATGGAGATCCCTCGACCTGCAGCCCAAGCTTGGCGTAATCATGG
TCATAGCTGTTTCCTGTGTGAAATTGTTATCCGCTCACAATTCCACACAACATACGAGCCGGAAGCATAA
AGTGTAAAGCCTGGGGTGCCTAATGAGTGAGCTAACTCACATTAATTGCGTTGCGCTCACTGCCCGCTTT
CCAGTCGGGAAACCTGTCGTGCCAGCGGATCGACAGTACTAAGCTTGGTCTAATACCCAATCTCTCGTCT
TATCCAGATGTTTTATACGCCTCTGGCCCGTGTCTCAAAATCTCTGATGTTACATTGCACAAGATAAAAT
AATATCATCATGAACAATAAAACTGTCTGCTTACATAAACAGTAATACAAGGGGTGTTATGAGCCATATT
CAACGGGAAACGTCGAGGCCGCGATTAAATTCCAACATGGATGCTGATTTATATGGGTATAAATGGGCTC
GCGATAATGTCGGGCAATCAGGTGCGACAATCTATCGCTTGTATGGGAAGCCCGATGCGCCAGAGTTGTT
TCTGAAACATGGCAAAGGTAGCGTTGCCAATGATGTTACAGATGAGATGGTCAGACTAAACTGGCTGACG
GAATTTATGCCTCTTCCGACCATCAAGCATTTTATCCGTACTCCTGATGATGCATGGTTACTCACCACTG
CGATCCCCGGAAAAACAGCATTCCAGGTATTAGAAGAATATCCTGATTCAGGTGAAAATATTGTTGATGC
GCTGGCAGTGTTCCTGCGCCGGTTGCATTCGATTCCTGTTTGTAATTGTCCTTTTAACAGCGATCGCGTA
TTTCGTCTCGCTCAGGCGCAATCACGAATGAATAACGGTTTGGTTGATGCGAGTGATTTTGATGACGAGC
GTAATGGCTGGCCTGTTGAACAAGTCTGGAAAGAAATGCATAAACTTTTGCCATTCTCACCGGATTCAGT
CGTCACTCATGGTGATTTCTCACTTGATAACCTTATTTTTGACGAGGGGAAATTAATAGGTTGTATTGAT
GTTGGACGAGTCGGAATCGCAGACCGATACCAGGATCTTGCCATCCTATGGAACTGCCTCGGTGAGTTTT
CTCCTTCATTACAGAAACGGCTTTTTCAAAAATATGGTATTGATAATCCTGATATGAATAAATTGCAGTT
TCATTTGATGCTCGATGAGTTTTTCTAATCAGAATTGGTTAATTGGTTGTAACACTGGCAGAGCATTACG
CTGACTTGACGGGACGGCGCAAGCTCATGACCAAAATCCCTTAACGTGAGTTACGCGTCGTTCCACTGAG
CGTCAGAGGTATCACTAGTATTACAGAGGTAAGTTATAACAGTCGCCTAACCC
