>Addgene plasmid #103722 | LSB-hsa-miR-7-1-3p | depositor partial sequence | sequence record 196493 | hsa-miR-7-1-3p target
TATGGCAGACTGTGATTTGTTG
