>Addgene plasmid #103722 | LSB-hsa-miR-7-1-3p | addgene partial sequence | sequence record 236987 | mKate2-F 5'-ACCCGCTAAGAACCTCAAGA-3'
ATCAAGGAGGCCGACAAAGAGACATACGTCGAGCAGCACGAGGTGGCTGTGGCCAGATACTGCGACCTCC
CTAGCAAACTGGGGCACAAACTTAATTGAGAATTCTACCACCCAGCTTTCTTGTACAAAGTGGTACGTCT
CAAGACCAGAGGTCTCTGCTTTGTAACACTATGGCAGACTGTGATTTGTTGTATGGCAGACTGTGATTTG
TTGTATGGCAGACTGTGATTTGTTGTATGGCAGACTGTGATTTGTTGCAACCAGAAGAGACCTGTGCTTC
ACTCCTCAGGTGCAGGCTGCCTATCAGAAGGTGGTGGCTGGTGTGGCCAATGCCCTGGCTCACAAATACC
ACTGAGATCTTTTTCCCTCTGCCAAAAATTATGGGGACATCATGAAGCCCCTTGAGCATCTGACTTCTGG
CTAATAAAGGAAATTTATTTTCATTGCAATAGTGTGTTGGAATTTTTTGTGTCTCTCACTCGGAAGGACA
TATGGGAGGGCAAATCATTTAAAACATCAGAATGAGTATTTGGTTTAGAGTTTGGCAACATATGCCCATA
TGCTGGCTGCCATGAACAAAGGTTGGCTATAAAGAGGTCATCAGTATATGAAACAGCCCCCTGCTGTCCA
TTCCTTATTCCATAGAAAAGCCTTGACTTGAGGTTAGATTTTTTTTATATTTTGTTTTGTGT
